Addgene plasmid #189943: pW299-lenti-spsgRNA-Esp3I-2kb-filler-pEF1s-NLS-tagBFP-P2A-BlastR
Purpose: (Empty Backbone) Lentiviral vector to co-express an spsgRNA with NLS-tagBFP
Depositing lab: Kenneth Yamada. Depositing organization: National Institute of Dental and Craniofacial Research (NIDCR). Publication: Efficient Gene Knockout in Salivary Gland Epithelial Explant Cultures. Sekiguchi R, Mehlferber MM, Matsumoto K, Wang S. J Dent Res. 2023 Feb;102(2):197-206. doi: 10.1177/00220345221128201. Epub 2022 Nov 10. PubMed 36366748.
Backbone
  Vector backbone: pW212 (Addgene #170810)
  Vector type: Mammalian Expression, Lentiviral
Growth in bacteria
  Bacterial resistance: Ampicillin, 100 μg/mL
  Growth temperature: 30°C
  Growth strain: NEB Stable
  Copy number: High Copy
Gene/Insert
  Gene/Insert name: None
Terms and licenses: Academic/Nonprofit Terms; Industry Terms: Not Available to Industry
Depositor comments: Synonymous mutation in tagBFP to remove Esp3I site. 3rd generation lentiviral backbone. Please visit https://doi.org/10.1101/2022.02.28.482127 for bioRxiv preprint.
How to cite: pW299-lenti-spsgRNA-Esp3I-2kb-filler-pEF1s-NLS-tagBFP-P2A-BlastR was a gift from Kenneth Yamada (Addgene plasmid # 189943 ; http://n2t.net/addgene:189943 ; RRID:Addgene_189943)
