[The description below was written by a language model from this plasmid's Addgene catalogue record and pLannotate feature annotations shown in this document.]
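Description:
pW299-lenti-spsgRNA-Esp3I-2kb-filler-pEF1s-NLS-tagBFP-P2A-BlastR is an empty third-generation lentiviral backbone, derived from pW212, for delivering a Streptococcus pyogenes Cas9 single guide RNA together with a nuclear blue fluorescent marker and a drug selection gene. It replicates in E. coli from a high-copy ColE1/pUC origin under ampicillin selection. The backbone also carries an f1 origin and an SV40/EM7-driven bleomycin/Zeocin resistance cassette located outside the LTRs, so that cassette is not packaged into virus. Viral genomic RNA is transcribed from a CMV enhancer/promoter fused to a truncated HIV-1 5' LTR, making production Tat-independent. The transfer region contains the Ψ packaging signal, a partial gag sequence, the RRE for Rev-dependent nuclear export, the cPPT/CTS, a WPRE and a self-inactivating ΔU3 3' LTR followed by a bGH polyadenylation signal.

The payload has two expression units. A human U6 RNA polymerase III promoter sits upstream of a roughly 2 kb filler and the S. pyogenes gRNA scaffold. According to the name, the filler is flanked by Esp3I sites, so it can be excised and replaced with annealed oligonucleotides encoding a chosen spacer. The annotated deoC1 hit lies within this stuffer and is not a functional payload. Downstream, a short EF-1α core promoter drives NLS-tagged TagBFP linked by a P2A self-cleaving peptide to blasticidin S deaminase, so transduced cells can be identified by nuclear blue fluorescence and enriched with blasticidin. The depositor notes a synonymous change in TagBFP that removes an internal Esp3I site, keeping the cloning digest clean. No Cas9 is annotated, so the nuclease would have to be supplied separately. The associated publication concerns gene knockout in salivary gland epithelial explant cultures.
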