Features (pLannotate 1.2.2; 34 found; start..end, strand, type, name):
    216..396     +  LTR            5' LTR (truncated): truncated 5' long terminal repeat (LTR) from HIV-1
    443..568     +  misc_feature   HIV-1 Ψ: packaging signal of human immunodeficiency virus type 1
    552..915     +  CDS            HIV-1 gag (fragment): gag protein from human immunodeficiency virus 1; gag
   1061..1294    +  misc_feature   RRE: The Rev response element (RRE) of HIV-1 allows for Rev-dependent mRNA export from the nucleus to the cytoplasm.
   1671..1771    +  CDS            Rev (fragment): human immunodeficiency virus 1 (HIV-1) Rev protein; rev; enhances nuclear export of unspliced and incompletely spliced viral mRNAs
   1821..1938    +  misc_feature   cPPT/CTS: central polypurine tract and central termination sequence of HIV-1
   1989..2229    +  promoter       U6 promoter: RNA polymerase III promoter for human U6 snRNA
   2415..3074    -  CDS            deoC1: DEOC1_STAAN - Also known as dra. Experimental evidence at protein level: Swiss-Prot protein existence level 1. Catalyzes a reversible aldol reaction between acetaldehyde and D-glyceraldehyde 3-phosphate to generate 2-deoxy-D-ribose 5- phosphate. From Staphylococcus aureus (strain N315).
   4119..4194    +  misc_RNA       gRNA scaffold: guide RNA scaffold for the Streptococcus pyogenes CRISPR/Cas9 system
   4212..4230    +  CDS            small t antigen (fragment): SV40 (simian virus 40) small t antigen
   4256..4467    +  promoter       EF-1α core promoter: core promoter for human elongation factor EF-1α
   4543..5238    +  CDS            TagBFP: TagBFP is a basic (constitutively fluorescent) blue fluorescent protein published in 2008, derived from Entacmaea quadricolor. It is reported to be a very rapidly-maturing monomer with very low acid sensitivity.
   5305..5703    +  CDS            BSD: blasticidin S deaminase; Aspergillus terreus BSD; confers resistance to blasticidin
   5719..6307    +  misc_feature   WPRE: woodchuck hepatitis virus posttranscriptional regulatory element
   6358..6377    +  misc_feature   cPPT/CTS (fragment): central polypurine tract and central termination sequence of HIV-1
   6379..6612    +  LTR            3' LTR (ΔU3): self-inactivating 3' long terminal repeat (LTR) from HIV-1
   6644..6868    +  polyA_signal   bGH poly(A) signal: bovine growth hormone polyadenylation signal
   6872..6893    +  promoter       SV40 promoter (fragment): SV40 enhancer and early promoter
   6914..7342    +  rep_origin     f1 ori (sequence partly withheld): f1 bacteriophage origin of replication; arrow indicates direction of (+) strand synthesis
   7356..7685    +  promoter       SV40 promoter: SV40 enhancer and early promoter
   7733..7780    +  promoter       EM7 promoter: synthetic bacterial promoter&nbsp
   7799..8173    +  CDS            BleoR: antibiotic-binding protein; Sh ble from Streptoalloteichus hindustanus; confers resistance to bleomycin, phleomycin, and Zeocin™
   8183..8308    +  CDS            ble (fragment): BLE_KLEPN - Experimental evidence at protein level: Swiss-Prot protein existence level 1. Binding protein with a strong affinity to the bleomycin family of antibiotics. Binds to CL990; an antimitotic-antibiotic compound. From Klebsiella pneumoniae.
   8303..8424    +  polyA_signal   SV40 poly(A) signal: SV40 polyadenylation signal
   8495..8517    -  protein_bind   lac operator (fragment): The lac repressor binds to the lac operator to inhibit transcription in E. coli. This inhibition can be relieved by adding lactose or isopropyl-β-D-thiogalactopyranoside (IPTG). lac repressor encoded by lacI
   8521..8551    -  promoter       lac promoter: promoter for the E. coli lac operon
   8566..8587    -  protein_bind   CAP binding site: CAP binding activates transcription in the presence of cAMP. E. coli catabolite activator protein
   8600..8692    -  CDS            lacI (fragment): lac repressor; lacI; The lac repressor binds to the lac operator to inhibit transcription in E. coli. This inhibition can be relieved by adding lactose or isopropyl-β-D-thiogalactopyranoside (IPTG).
   8875..9463    -  rep_origin     ori: high-copy-number ColE1/pMB1/pBR322/pUC origin of replication
   9634..10494   -  CDS            AmpR: β-lactamase; bla; confers resistance to ampicillin, carbenicillin, and related antibiotics
  10495..10599   -  promoter       AmpR promoter: bla
  10658..10710   -  misc_feature   bom (fragment): basis of mobility region from pBR322
  10865..11244   +  enhancer       CMV enhancer: human cytomegalovirus immediate early enhancer
  11245..198     +  promoter       CMV promoter (across the origin): human cytomegalovirus (CMV) immediate early promoter
>Addgene plasmid #189943 | pW299-lenti-spsgRNA-Esp3I-2kb-filler-pEF1s-NLS-tagBFP-P2A-BlastR | addgene full sequence | sequence record 376609 | Addgene NGS Result
GATGCGGTTTTGGCAGTACATCAATGGGCGTGGATAGCGGTTTGACTCACGGGGATTTCCAAGTCTCCAC
CCCATTGACGTCAATGGGAGTTTGTTTTGGCACCAAAATCAACGGGACTTTCCAAAATGTCGTAACAACT
CCGCCCCATTGACGCAAATGGGCGGTAGGCGTGTACGGTGGGAGGTCTATATAAGCAGCGCGTTTTGCCT
GTACTGGGTCTCTCTGGTTAGACCAGATCTGAGCCTGGGAGCTCTCTGGCTAACTAGGGAACCCACTGCT
TAAGCCTCAATAAAGCTTGCCTTGAGTGCTTCAAGTAGTGTGTGCCCGTCTGTTGTGTGACTCTGGTAAC
TAGAGATCCCTCAGACCCTTTTAGTCAGTGTGGAAAATCTCTAGCAGTGGCGCCCGAACAGGGACTTGAA
AGCGAAAGGGAAACCAGAGGAGCTCTCTCGACGCAGGACTCGGCTTGCTGAAGCGCGCACGGCAAGAGGC
GAGGGGCGGCGACTGGTGAGTACGCCAAAAATTTTGACTAGCGGAGGCTAGAAGGAGAGAGATGGGTGCG
AGAGCGTCAGTATTAAGCGGGGGAGAATTAGATCGCGATGGGAAAAAATTCGGTTAAGGCCAGGGGGAAA
GAAAAAATATAAATTAAAACATATAGTATGGGCAAGCAGGGAGCTAGAACGATTCGCAGTTAATCCTGGC
CTGTTAGAAACATCAGAAGGCTGTAGACAAATACTGGGACAGCTACAACCATCCCTTCAGACAGGATCAG
AAGAACTTAGATCATTATATAATACAGTAGCAACCCTCTATTGTGTGCATCAAAGGATAGAGATAAAAGA
CACCAAGGAAGCTTTAGACAAGATAGAGGAAGAGCAAAACAAAAGTAAGACCACCGCACAGCAAGCGGCC
GCTGATCTTCAGACCTGGAGGAGGAGATATGAGGGACAATTGGAGAAGTGAATTATATAAATATAAAGTA
GTAAAAATTGAACCATTAGGAGTAGCACCCACCAAGGCAAAGAGAAGAGTGGTGCAGAGAGAAAAAAGAG
CAGTGGGAATAGGAGCTTTGTTCCTTGGGTTCTTGGGAGCAGCAGGAAGCACTATGGGCGCAGCGTCAAT
GACGCTGACGGTACAGGCCAGACAATTATTGTCTGGTATAGTGCAGCAGCAGAACAATTTGCTGAGGGCT
ATTGAGGCGCAACAGCATCTGTTGCAACTCACAGTCTGGGGCATCAAGCAGCTCCAGGCAAGAATCCTGG
CTGTGGAAAGATACCTAAAGGATCAACAGCTCCTGGGGATTTGGGGTTGCTCTGGAAAACTCATTTGCAC
CACTGCTGTGCCTTGGAATGCTAGTTGGAGTAATAAATCTCTGGAACAGATTTGGAATCACACGACCTGG
ATGGAGTGGGACAGAGAAATTAACAATTACACAAGCTTAATACACTCCTTAATTGAAGAATCGCAAAACC
AGCAAGAAAAGAATGAACAAGAATTATTGGAATTAGATAAATGGGCAAGTTTGTGGAATTGGTTTAACAT
AACAAATTGGCTGTGGTATATAAAATTATTCATAATGATAGTAGGAGGCTTGGTAGGTTTAAGAATAGTT
TTTGCTGTACTTTCTATAGTGAATAGAGTTAGGCAGGGATATTCACCATTATCGTTTCAGACCCACCTCC
CAACCCCGAGGGGACCCGACAGGCCCGAAGGAATAGAAGAAGAAGGTGGAGAGAGAGACAGAGACAGATC
CATTCGATTAGTGAACGGATCGGCACTGCGTGCGCCAATTCTGCAGACAAATGGCAGTATTCATCCACAA
TTTTAAAAGAAAAGGGGGGATTGGGGGGTACAGTGCAGGGGAAAGAATAGTAGACATAATAGCAACAGAC
ATACAAACTAAAGAATTACAAAAACAAATTACAAAAATTCAAAATTTTCGGGTTTATTACAGGGACAGCA
GAGATCCAGTTTGGTTAATTAAGGTACCGAGGGCCTATTTCCCATGATTCCTTCATATTTGCATATACGA
TACAAGGCTGTTAGAGAGATAATTAGAATTAATTTGACTGTAAACACAAAGATATTAGTACAAAATACGT
GACGTAGAAAGTAATAATTTCTTGGGTAGTTTGCAGTTTTAAAATTATGTTTTAAAATGGACTATCATAT
GCTTACCGTAACTTGAAAGTATTTCGATTTCTTGGCTTTATATATCTTGTGGAAAGGACGAAACACCGGA
GACGGTTGTAAATGAGCACACAAAATACACATGCTAAAATATTATATTCTATGACCTTTATAAAATCAAC
CAAAATCTTCTTTTTAATAACTTTAGTATCAATAATTAGAATTTTTATGTTCCTTTTTGCAAACTTTTAA
TAAAAATGAGCAAAATAAAAAAACGCTAGTTTTAGTAACTCGCGTTGTTTTCTTCACCTTTAATAATAGC
TACTCCACCACTTGTTCCTAAGCGGTCAGCTCCTGCTTCAATCATTTTTTGAGCATCTTCAAATGTTCTA
ACTCCACCAGCTGCTTTAACTAAAGCATTGTCTTTAACAACTGACTTCATTAGTTTAACATCTTCAAATG
TTGCACCTGATTTTGAAAATCCTGTTGATGTTTTAACAAATTCTAATCCAGCTTCAACAGCTATTTCACA
AGCTTTCATGATTTCTTCTTTTGTTAATAAACAATTTTCCATAATACATTTAACAACATGTGATCCAGCT
GCTTTTTTTACAGCTTTCATGTCTTCTAAAACTAATTCATAATTTTTGTCTTTTAATGCACCAATATTTA
ATACCATATCAATTTCTGTTGCACCATCTTTAATTGCTTCAGAAACTTCGAATGCTTTTGTAGCTGTTGT
GCATGCACCTAGAGGAAAACCTACAACATTTGTTATTCCTACATTTGTGCCTTTTAATAATTCTTTACAA
TAGCTTGTTCAATATGAATTAACACAAACTGTTGCAAAATCAAATTCAATTGCTTCATCACATAATTGTT
TAATTTCAGCTTTCGTAGCATCTTGTTTTAATAATGTGTGATCTATATATTTGTTTAGTTTCATTTTTTC
TCCTATATATTCATTTTTAATTTTAATTCTTTAATAATTTCGTCTACTTTAACTTTAGCGTTTTGAACAG
ATTCACCAACACCTATAAAATAAATTTTTAGTTTAGGTTCAGTTCCACTTGGGCGAACAGCAAATCATGA
CTTATCTTCTAAATAAAATTTTAGTAAGTCTTGTCCTGGCATATTATACATTCCATCGATGTAGTCTTCA
ACATTAACAACTTTAAGTCCAGCAATTTGAGTTAAGGGTGTTGCTCTCAATGATTTCATTAATGGTTCAA
TTTTTAATTTCTTTTCTTCTGGTTTAAAATTCAAGTTTAAAGTGAAAGTGTAATATGCACCCATTTCTTT
AAATAAATCTTCTAAATAGTCTACTAATGTTTTATTTTGTTTTTTATAAAATCAAGCAGCCTCTGCTATT
AATATAGAAGCTTGTATTCCATCTTTATCTCTAGCTGAGTCATCAATTACATATCCATAACTTTCTTCAT
AAGCAAAAACAAAATTTAATCCGTTATCTTCTTCTTTAGCAATTTCTCTACCCATTCATTTAAATCCAGT
TAAAGTTTTTACAATATTAACTCCATATTTTTCATGAGCGATTCTATCACCCAAATCACTTGTTACAAAA
CTTGAATATAGAGCCGGATTTTTTGGAATGCTATTTAAGCGTTTTAGATTTGATAATTTTCAATCAATTA
AAATTGGTCCTGTTTGATTTCCATCTAATCTTACAAAATGACCATCATGTTTTATTGCCATTCCAAATCT
GTCAGCATCTGGGTCATTCATAATAATAATATCTGCATCATGTTTAATACCATATTCAAGCGGTATTTTT
CATGCAGGATCAAATTCTGGATTTGGATTTACAACATTTTTAAATGTTTCATCTTCAAATGCATGCTCTT
CAACCTCAATAACGTTATATCCTGATTCACGTAATATTTTTGGGGTAAATTTAGTTCCTGTTCCATTAAC
TGCGCTAAAAATAATTTTTAAATCTTTTTTAGCTTCTTGCTCTTTTTTGTACGTCTCTGTTTTAGAGCTA
GAAATAGCAAGTTAAAATAAGGCTAGTCCGTTATCAACTTGAAAAAGTGGCACCGAGTCGGTGCTTTTTT
GAATTCGCTAGCTAGGTCTTGAAAGGAGTGGGAATTGGCTCCGGTGCCCGTCAGTGGGCAGAGCGCACAT
CGCCCACAGTCCCCGAGAAGTTGGGGGGAGGGGTCGGCAATTGATCCGGTGCCTAGAGAAGGTGGCGCGG
GGTAAACTGGGAAAGTGATGTCGTGTACTGGCTCCGCCTTTTTCCCGAGGGTGGGGGAGAACCGTATATA
AGTGCAGTAGTCGCCGTGAACGTTCTTTTTCGCAACGGGTTTGCCGCCAGAACACAGGACCGGTTCTAGA
GCGCTGCCACCATGAAGCGACCTGCCGCCACAAAGAAGGCTGGACAGGCTAAGAAGAAGAAAAGCGAGCT
GATTAAGGAGAACATGCACATGAAGCTGTACATGGAGGGCACCGTGGACAACCATCACTTCAAGTGCACA
TCCGAGGGCGAAGGCAAGCCCTACGAGGGCACCCAGACCATGAGAATCAAGGTGGTCGAGGGCGGCCCTC
TCCCCTTCGCCTTCGACATCCTGGCTACTAGCTTCCTCTACGGCAGCAAGACCTTCATCAACCACACCCA
GGGCATCCCCGACTTCTTCAAGCAGTCCTTCCCTGAGGGCTTCACATGGGAGAGAGTCACCACATACGAA
GACGGGGGCGTGCTGACCGCTACCCAGGACACCAGCCTCCAGGACGGCTGCCTCATCTACAACGTCAAGA
TCAGAGGGGTGAACTTCACATCCAACGGCCCTGTGATGCAGAAGAAAACACTCGGCTGGGAGGCCTTCAC
CGAAACTCTGTACCCCGCTGACGGCGGCCTGGAAGGCAGAAACGACATGGCCCTGAAGCTCGTGGGCGGG
AGCCATCTGATCGCAAACATCAAGACCACATATAGATCCAAGAAACCCGCTAAGAACCTCAAGATGCCTG
GCGTCTACTATGTGGACTACAGACTGGAAAGAATCAAGGAGGCCAACAACGAGACCTACGTCGAGCAGCA
CGAGGTGGCAGTGGCCAGATACTGCGACCTCCCTAGCAAACTGGGGCACAAGCTTAATGGATCCGGCGCA
ACAAACTTCTCTCTGCTGAAACAAGCCGGAGATGTCGAAGAGAATCCTGGACCGATGGCCAAGCCTTTGT
CTCAAGAAGAATCCACCCTCATTGAAAGAGCAACGGCTACAATCAACAGCATCCCCATCTCTGAAGACTA
CAGCGTCGCCAGCGCAGCTCTCTCTAGCGACGGCCGCATCTTCACTGGTGTCAATGTATATCATTTTACT
GGGGGACCTTGTGCAGAACTCGTGGTGCTGGGCACTGCTGCTGCTGCGGCAGCTGGCAACCTGACTTGTA
TCGTCGCGATCGGAAATGAGAACAGGGGCATCTTGAGCCCCTGCGGACGGTGCCGACAGGTGCTTCTCGA
TCTGCATCCTGGGATCAAAGCCATAGTGAAGGACAGTGATGGACAGCCGACGGCAGTTGGGATTCGTGAA
TTGCTGCCCTCTGGTTATGTGTGGGAGGGCTAAACGCGTTAAGTCGACAATCAACCTCTGGATTACAAAA
TTTGTGAAAGATTGACTGGTATTCTTAACTATGTTGCTCCTTTTACGCTATGTGGATACGCTGCTTTAAT
GCCTTTGTATCATGCTATTGCTTCCCGTATGGCTTTCATTTTCTCCTCCTTGTATAAATCCTGGTTGCTG
TCTCTTTATGAGGAGTTGTGGCCCGTTGTCAGGCAACGTGGCGTGGTGTGCACTGTGTTTGCTGACGCAA
CCCCCACTGGTTGGGGCATTGCCACCACCTGTCAGCTCCTTTCCGGGACTTTCGCTTTCCCCCTCCCTAT
TGCCACGGCGGAACTCATCGCCGCCTGCCTTGCCCGCTGCTGGACAGGGGCTCGGCTGTTGGGCACTGAC
AATTCCGTGGTGTTGTCGGGGAAATCATCGTCCTTTCCTTGGCTGCTCGCCTGTGTTGCCACCTGGATTC
TGCGCGGGACGTCCTTCTGCTACGTCCCTTCGGCCCTCAATCCAGCGGACCTTCCTTCCCGCGGCCTGCT
GCCGGCTCTGCGGCCTCTTCCGCGTCTTCGCCTTCGCCCTCAGACGAGTCGGATCTCCCTTTGGGCCGCC
TCCCCGCGTCGACTTTAAGACCAATGACTTACAAGGCAGCTGTAGATCTTAGCCACTTTTTAAAAGAAAA
GGGGGGACTGGAAGGGCTAATTCACTCCCAACGAAGACAAGATCTGCTTTTTGCTTGTACTGGGTCTCTC
TGGTTAGACCAGATCTGAGCCTGGGAGCTCTCTGGCTAACTAGGGAACCCACTGCTTAAGCCTCAATAAA
GCTTGCCTTGAGTGCTTCAAGTAGTGTGTGCCCGTCTGTTGTGTGACTCTGGTAACTAGAGATCCCTCAG
ACCCTTTTAGTCAGTGTGGAAAATCTCTAGCAGGGCCCGTTTAAACCCGCTGATCAGCCTCGACTGTGCC
TTCTAGTTGCCAGCCATCTGTTGTTTGCCCCTCCCCCGTGCCTTCCTTGACCCTGGAAGGTGCCACTCCC
ACTGTCCTTTCCTAATAAAATGAGGAAATTGCATCGCATTGTCTGAGTAGGTGTCATTCTATTCTGGGGG
GTGGGGTGGGGCAGGACAGCAAGGGGGAGGATTGGGAAGACAATAGCAGGCATGCTGGGGATGCGGTGGG
CTCTATGGCTTCTGAGGCGGAAAGAACCAGCTGGGGCTCTAGGGGGTATCCCC
[124 nt withheld, positions 6914-7037]
C
[91 nt withheld, positions 7039-7129]
A
[49 nt withheld, positions 7131-7179]
CCTTTGACGTTGGAGTCCACGTTCTTT
[37 nt withheld, positions 7207-7243]
ACCCTATCTCGGTCTATTCTTTTGATTTATAAGGGATTTTGCCGATTTCGGCCTATTGGTTAAAAAATGA
GCTGATTTAACAAAAATTTAACGCGAATTAATTCTGTGGAATGTGTGTCAGTTAGGGTGTGGAAAGTCCC
CAGGCTCCCCAGCAGGCAGAAGTATGCAAAGCATGCATCTCAATTAGTCAGCAACCAGGTGTGGAAAGTC
CCCAGGCTCCCCAGCAGGCAGAAGTATGCAAAGCATGCATCTCAATTAGTCAGCAACCATAGTCCCGCCC
CTAACTCCGCCCATCCCGCCCCTAACTCCGCCCAGTTCCGCCCATTCTCCGCCCCATGGCTGACTAATTT
TTTTTATTTATGCAGAGGCCGAGGCCGCCTCTGCCTCTGAGCTATTCCAGAAGTAGTGAGGAGGCTTTTT
TGGAGGCCTAGGCTTTTGCAAAAAGCTCCCGGGAGCTTGTATATCCATTTTCGGATCTGATCAGCACGTG
TTGACAATTAATCATCGGCATAGTATATCGGCATAGTATAATACGACAAGGTGAGGAACTAAACCATGGC
CAAGTTGACCAGTGCCGTTCCGGTGCTCACCGCGCGCGACGTCGCCGGAGCGGTCGAGTTCTGGACCGAC
CGGCTCGGGTTCTCCCGGGACTTCGTGGAGGACGACTTCGCCGGTGTGGTCCGGGACGACGTGACCCTGT
TCATCAGCGCGGTCCAGGACCAGGTGGTGCCGGACAACACCCTGGCCTGGGTGTGGGTGCGCGGCCTGGA
CGAGCTGTACGCCGAGTGGTCGGAGGTCGTGTCCACGAACTTCCGGGACGCCTCCGGGCCGGCCATGACC
GAGATCGGCGAGCAGCCGTGGGGGCGGGAGTTCGCCCTGCGCGACCCGGCCGGCAACTGCGTGCACTTCG
TGGCCGAGGAGCAGGACTGACACGTGCTACGAGATTTCGATTCCACCGCCGCCTTCTATGAAAGGTTGGG
CTTCGGAATCGTTTTCCGGGACGCCGGCTGGATGATCCTCCAGCGCGGGGATCTCATGCTGGAGTTCTTC
GCCCACCCCAACTTGTTTATTGCAGCTTATAATGGTTACAAATAAAGCAATAGCATCACAAATTTCACAA
ATAAAGCATTTTTTTCACTGCATTCTAGTTGTGGTTTGTCCAAACTCATCAATGTATCTTATCATGTCTG
TATACCGTCGACCTCTAGCTAGAGCTTGGCGTAATCATGGTCATAGCTGTTTCCTGTGTGAAATTGTTAT
CCGCTCACAATTCCACACAACATACGAGCCGGAAGCATAAAGTGTAAAGCCTGGGGTGCCTAATGAGTGA
GCTAACTCACATTAATTGCGTTGCGCTCACTGCCCGCTTTCCAGTCGGGAAACCTGTCGTGCCAGCTGCA
TTAATGAATCGGCCAACGCGCGGGGAGAGGCGGTTTGCGTATTGGGCGCTCTTCCGCTTCCTCGCTCACT
GACTCGCTGCGCTCGGTCGTTCGGCTGCGGCGAGCGGTATCAGCTCACTCAAAGGCGGTAATACGGTTAT
CCACAGAATCAGGGGATAACGCAGGAAAGAACATGTGAGCAAAAGGCCAGCAAAAGGCCAGGAACCGTAA
AAAGGCCGCGTTGCTGGCGTTTTTCCATAGGCTCCGCCCCCCTGACGAGCATCACAAAAATCGACGCTCA
AGTCAGAGGTGGCGAAACCCGACAGGACTATAAAGATACCAGGCGTTTCCCCCTGGAAGCTCCCTCGTGC
GCTCTCCTGTTCCGACCCTGCCGCTTACCGGATACCTGTCCGCCTTTCTCCCTTCGGGAAGCGTGGCGCT
TTCTCATAGCTCACGCTGTAGGTATCTCAGTTCGGTGTAGGTCGTTCGCTCCAAGCTGGGCTGTGTGCAC
GAACCCCCCGTTCAGCCCGACCGCTGCGCCTTATCCGGTAACTATCGTCTTGAGTCCAACCCGGTAAGAC
ACGACTTATCGCCACTGGCAGCAGCCACTGGTAACAGGATTAGCAGAGCGAGGTATGTAGGCGGTGCTAC
AGAGTTCTTGAAGTGGTGGCCTAACTACGGCTACACTAGAAGAACAGTATTTGGTATCTGCGCTCTGCTG
AAGCCAGTTACCTTCGGAAAAAGAGTTGGTAGCTCTTGATCCGGCAAACAAACCACCGCTGGTAGCGGTG
GTTTTTTTGTTTGCAAGCAGCAGATTACGCGCAGAAAAAAAGGATCTCAAGAAGATCCTTTGATCTTTTC
TACGGGGTCTGACGCTCAGTGGAACGAAAACTCACGTTAAGGGATTTTGGTCATGAGATTATCAAAAAGG
ATCTTCACCTAGATCCTTTTAAATTAAAAATGAAGTTTTAAATCAATCTAAAGTATATATGAGTAAACTT
GGTCTGACAGTTACCAATGCTTAATCAGTGAGGCACCTATCTCAGCGATCTGTCTATTTCGTTCATCCAT
AGTTGCCTGACTCCCCGTCGTGTAGATAACTACGATACGGGAGGGCTTACCATCTGGCCCCAGTGCTGCA
ATGATACCGCGAGACCCACGCTCACCGGCTCCAGATTTATCAGCAATAAACCAGCCAGCCGGAAGGGCCG
AGCGCAGAAGTGGTCCTGCAACTTTATCCGCCTCCATCCAGTCTATTAATTGTTGCCGGGAAGCTAGAGT
AAGTAGTTCGCCAGTTAATAGTTTGCGCAACGTTGTTGCCATTGCTACAGGCATCGTGGTGTCACGCTCG
TCGTTTGGTATGGCTTCATTCAGCTCCGGTTCCCAACGATCAAGGCGAGTTACATGATCCCCCATGTTGT
GCAAAAAAGCGGTTAGCTCCTTCGGTCCTCCGATCGTTGTCAGAAGTAAGTTGGCCGCAGTGTTATCACT
CATGGTTATGGCAGCACTGCATAATTCTCTTACTGTCATGCCATCCGTAAGATGCTTTTCTGTGACTGGT
GAGTACTCAACCAAGTCATTCTGAGAATAGTGTATGCGGCGACCGAGTTGCTCTTGCCCGGCGTCAATAC
GGGATAATACCGCGCCACATAGCAGAACTTTAAAAGTGCTCATCATTGGAAAACGTTCTTCGGGGCGAAA
ACTCTCAAGGATCTTACCGCTGTTGAGATCCAGTTCGATGTAACCCACTCGTGCACCCAACTGATCTTCA
GCATCTTTTACTTTCACCAGCGTTTCTGGGTGAGCAAAAACAGGAAGGCAAAATGCCGCAAAAAAGGGAA
TAAGGGCGACACGGAAATGTTGAATACTCATACTCTTCCTTTTTCAATATTATTGAAGCATTTATCAGGG
TTATTGTCTCATGAGCGGATACATATTTGAATGTATTTAGAAAAATAAACAAATAGGGGTTCCGCGCACA
TTTCCCCGAAAAGTGCCACCTGACGTCGACGGATCGGGAGATCTCCCGATCCCCTATGGTGCACTCTCAG
TACAATCTGCTCTGATGCCGCATAGTTAAGCCAGTATCTGCTCCCTGCTTGTGTGTTGGAGGTCGCTGAG
TAGTGCGCGAGCAAAATTTAAGCTACAACAAGGCAAGGCTTGACCGACAATTGCATGAAGAATCTGCTTA
GGGTTAGGCGTTTTGCGCTGCTTCGCGATGTACGGGCCAGATATACGCGTTGACATTGATTATTGACTAG
TTATTAATAGTAATCAATTACGGGGTCATTAGTTCATAGCCCATATATGGAGTTCCGCGTTACATAACTT
ACGGTAAATGGCCCGCCTGGCTGACCGCCCAACGACCCCCGCCCATTGACGTCAATAATGACGTATGTTC
CCATAGTAACGCCAATAGGGACTTTCCATTGACGTCAATGGGTGGAGTATTTACGGTAAACTGCCCACTT
GGCAGTACATCAAGTGTATCATATGCCAAGTACGCCCCCTATTGACGTCAATGACGGTAAATGGCCCGCC
TGGCATTATGCCCAGTACATGACCTTATGGGACTTTCCTACTTGGCAGTACATCTACGTATTAGTCATCG
CTATTACCATGGT
